>Addgene plasmid #13408 | pFbx15(-638/+114)-Luc | addgene partial sequence | sequence record 19785 | RVprimer3 5'-CTAGCAAAATAGGCTGTCCC-3'
CGATAGGTACCGGTCTAGATTGAATTCGCCCTTTACAGTTTGACTTATTGCACGGCCCCTTCCCCCCTTC
CAAAACAAACCGGACTAGGCTAAAATGGCAAGCAGCCACCGCCCTTAGTTCCCAGATGTGCTTTATCATA
ACAATGGAATTCCTAGGGGCTTGTTAGATAAACTGTTAAGGTGGACCAACCAGCTAGCTAGTTTGGAAAG
AAGTGTGGATAGCTCAATGACAAGAATCCCTGGCTGCTAAGCAAACTGCCTCACCCTACTTTGAGGACTT
GTAAGGTGAGTGGCCTTGTAAAGTCTCATACTTAGGGTCTGAGCAAGGGTGGTGTAATGGCTATTCTTGG
TTGTCAACTTGACTATGTCTGGAACGAACTTCAGGTCAGAATTGGAGGGCTCACCTGTGATCCAGATCTT
GAGGCTTAAAAACACAAGTTTCTGATCTGGATCTTGGCATGGAGATCTTGAGGCATAGTGGCTATGAAAA
GCTTAGCCCCAGGCAAGGTAGTACACGCCTTTAATTCCGGGAGACTAAGGCAAGGAGATCTCTGAGTTCA
AGGTCAGCCTGGAAGAGAACTAATCCCAGATCAAGGTGTGGTTGTAACACCTTTAATCTGGGCCCTAACT
TCTTTTGGAGACTATATAAGGACATCTTCGCCTGCTTCCACTTACTTGCCTGTCCAAGATCTGTTGGAAT
CTGCTTCTACAGAAGACCAGCTGAAACAAATAGCTTCGTGGGACTGAGCACAACTACTAGATTCTTGGAC
TTCCGTTCACAGCTGCCAATTCAATCTAGACCGGTACCGAGCTCTTACGCGTGCTAGCCCGGGCTCGAGA
TCTGC
