[The description below was written by a language model from this plasmid's Addgene catalogue record.]
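Description:
pFbx15(-638/+114)-Luc is a luciferase reporter plasmid built on the pGV-BM2 backbone (about 4.8 kb without insert) and classed as a mammalian expression/luciferase vector. It is maintained in E. coli as a high-copy plasmid under ampicillin selection. No feature table accompanies the record, so the specific origin of replication, the type of luciferase, polyadenylation signals and any other backbone elements are not stated.

The insert is a 752 bp fragment from the upstream region of the mouse Fbx15 gene, carried without mutations. As the name indicates, it runs from position -638 to +114, presumably numbered relative to the transcription start site, so it should include proximal promoter sequence plus a short stretch of transcribed sequence. The fragment was introduced by restriction cloning, with the EcoRI site at the 5′ end retained and the MunI site at the 3′ junction destroyed; these two enzymes leave compatible overhangs, which explains the loss of one site on ligation. Placed ahead of the luciferase coding sequence, the Fbx15 fragment serves as the regulatory element driving the reporter, so light output after transfection reflects the transcriptional activity of this region.

The associated publication identifies Fbx15 as a target of the pluripotency factor Oct3/4 in embryonic stem cells. The construct is therefore suited to promoter-activity assays in mammalian cells, such as comparing Fbx15 regulatory activity between undifferentiated and differentiated cells, testing its dependence on Oct3/4 and related factors, or serving as one defined fragment in mapping the responsive elements.
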