Addgene plasmid #13408: pFbx15(-638/+114)-Luc
Depositing lab: Shinya Yamanaka. Depositing organization: Kyoto University, Center for iPS Cell Research and Application. Publication: Fbx15 is a novel target of Oct3/4 but is dispensable for embryonic stem cell self-renewal and mouse development. Tokuzawa Y, Kaiho E, Maruyama M, Takahashi K, Mitsui K, Maeda M, Niwa H, Yamanaka S. Mol Cell Biol. 2003 Apr . 23(8):2699-708. 10.1128/MCB.23.8.2699-2708.2003 PubMed 12665572.
Backbone
  Vector backbone: pGV-BM2
  Backbone size w/o insert (bp): 4800
  Vector type: Mammalian Expression, Luciferase
Growth in bacteria
  Bacterial resistance: Ampicillin, 100 μg/mL
  Growth temperature: 37°C
  Growth strain: DH5alpha
  Copy number: High Copy
Gene/Insert
  Gene/Insert name: Upstream region of mouse Fbx15 gene
  Species: M. musculus (mouse)
  Insert size (bp): 752
  Mutation: None
  Cloning method: Restriction Enzyme; 5′ cloning site EcoRI (not destroyed); 3′ cloning site MunI (destroyed during cloning)
  Sequencing primers: 5′ pGV-2U
Terms and licenses: Academic/Nonprofit Terms; Industry Terms: Not Available to Industry
Depositor comments: The sequence of primer pGV-2U is ACT AAC ATA CGC TCT CCA TCA A.
How to cite: pFbx15(-638/+114)-Luc was a gift from Shinya Yamanaka (Addgene plasmid # 13408 ; http://n2t.net/addgene:13408 ; RRID:Addgene_13408)
